Addgene plasmid #232011: pCMV CHMP2B-L4D F5D-d201-213-HA (ΔVPS4 binding)
Depositing lab: Franz-Ulrich Hartl. Publication: alpha-Synuclein aggregates inhibit ESCRT-III through sequestration and collateral degradation. Sitron CS, Trinkaus VA, Galesic A, Garhammer M, Yuste-Checa P, Dransfeld U, Feigenbutz D, Zhang J, Ivashko L, Dudanova I, Harper JW, Hartl FU. Mol Cell. 2025 Sep 18;85(18):3505-3523.e17. doi: 10.1016/j.molcel.2025.08.022. Epub 2025 Sep 10. PubMed 40934925.
Backbone
  Vector backbone: pHM6
  Backbone size w/o insert (bp): 5450
  Vector type: Mammalian Expression
Growth in bacteria
  Bacterial resistance: Ampicillin, 100 μg/mL
  Growth temperature: 37°C
  Growth strain: DH5alpha
  Copy number: High Copy
Gene/Insert
  Gene/Insert name: CHMP2B
  Species: H. sapiens (human)
  Mutation: L4D F5D Δ201-213
  Entrez Gene: CHMP2B (a.k.a. ALS17, CHMP2.5, DMT1, FTDALS7, VPS2-2, VPS2B)
  Tag / fusion protein: HA (C terminal on insert)
  Cloning method: Gibson Cloning
Terms and licenses: Academic/Nonprofit Terms; Industry Terms: Not Available to Industry
Depositor comments: Please visit https://doi.org/10.1101/2025.01.13.632710 for bioRxiv preprint.
How to cite: pCMV CHMP2B-L4D F5D-d201-213-HA (ΔVPS4 binding) was a gift from Franz-Ulrich Hartl (Addgene plasmid # 232011 ; http://n2t.net/addgene:232011 ; RRID:Addgene_232011)
