[The description below was written by a language model from this plasmid's Addgene catalogue record and pLannotate feature annotations shown in this document.]
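Description:
pCMV CHMP2B-L4D F5D-d201-213-HA (ΔVPS4 binding) is a mammalian expression plasmid built on the pHM6 backbone, with a sequenced length of about 6 kb. It is propagated in E. coli from a high-copy ColE1/pUC-type origin under ampicillin selection (AmpR with its own bla promoter). An f1 origin is also present. For selection in mammalian cells, the backbone carries a neomycin/kanamycin phosphotransferase gene driven by the SV40 enhancer/early promoter and terminated by an SV40 polyadenylation signal. The short ble, lacI and lac promoter/operator fragments and the small HIV-1 LTR-like match are probably backbone remnants or annotation artefacts, not functional parts.

The payload is human CHMP2B, a core subunit of the ESCRT-III membrane-remodelling complex involved in multivesicular body formation and endosomal cargo sorting. It is expressed from the CMV immediate-early enhancer and promoter and terminated by the bGH polyadenylation signal. T7 and SP6 promoters flank the insert and are commonly used for sequencing or in vitro transcription. The coding sequence carries the substitutions L4D and F5D and a deletion of residues 201–213, which explains why the feature table annotates CHMP2B as a fragment. According to the record, an HA epitope tag is fused to the C terminus, although it is not annotated separately in the table. The construct name states that this variant is deficient in VPS4 binding. The record does not say which of the mutations produces that effect or what each one does individually. The plasmid comes from a study of how alpha-synuclein aggregates inhibit ESCRT-III through sequestration and collateral degradation. It is suited to expressing a detectable, VPS4-binding-deficient CHMP2B variant in cultured mammalian cells.
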