Features (pLannotate 1.2.2; 21 found; start..end, strand, type, name):
     16..68      -  misc_feature   bom (fragment): basis of mobility region from pBR322
    223..602     +  enhancer       CMV enhancer: human cytomegalovirus immediate early enhancer
    603..806     +  promoter       CMV promoter: human cytomegalovirus (CMV) immediate early promoter
    802..835     +  LTR            5' LTR (truncated) (fragment): truncated 5' long terminal repeat (LTR) from HIV-1
    851..869     +  promoter       T7 promoter: promoter for bacteriophage T7 RNA polymerase
    889..1488    +  CDS            CHMP2B (fragment): CHM2B_HUMAN - Experimental evidence at protein level: Swiss-Prot protein existence level 1. Probable core component of the endosomal sorting required for transport complex III (ESCRT-III) which is involved in multivesicular bodies (MVBs) formation and sorting of endosomal cargo proteins into MVBs. MVBs contain intraluminal vesicles (ILVs) that are generated by invagination and scission from the limiting membrane of the endosome and mostly are delivered to lysosomes enabling degradation of membrane proteins, such as stimulated growth factor receptors, lysosomal enzymes and lipids. The MVB pathw
   1537..1555    -  promoter       SP6 promoter: promoter for bacteriophage SP6 RNA polymerase
   1581..1805    +  polyA_signal   bGH poly(A) signal: bovine growth hormone polyadenylation signal
   1809..1830    +  promoter       SV40 promoter (fragment): SV40 enhancer and early promoter
   1851..2279    +  rep_origin     f1 ori (sequence partly withheld): f1 bacteriophage origin of replication; arrow indicates direction of (+) strand synthesis
   2293..2622    +  promoter       SV40 promoter: SV40 enhancer and early promoter
   2689..3480    +  CDS            neo: KKA2_KLEPN - Also known as kan, nptII. Experimental evidence at protein level: Swiss-Prot protein existence level 1. Resistance to kanamycin, neomycin, paromomycin, ribostamycin, butirosin and gentamicin B. From Klebsiella pneumoniae.
   3504..3662    +  CDS            ble (fragment): BLE_KLEPN - Experimental evidence at protein level: Swiss-Prot protein existence level 1. Binding protein with a strong affinity to the bleomycin family of antibiotics. Binds to CL990; an antimitotic-antibiotic compound. From Klebsiella pneumoniae.
   3657..3778    +  polyA_signal   SV40 poly(A) signal: SV40 polyadenylation signal
   3851..3867    -  protein_bind   lac operator: The lac repressor binds to the lac operator to inhibit transcription in E. coli. This inhibition can be relieved by adding lactose or isopropyl-β-D-thiogalactopyranoside (IPTG). lac repressor encoded by lacI
   3875..3905    -  promoter       lac promoter: promoter for the E. coli lac operon
   3920..3941    -  protein_bind   CAP binding site: CAP binding activates transcription in the presence of cAMP. E. coli catabolite activator protein
   3954..4046    -  CDS            lacI (fragment): lac repressor; lacI; The lac repressor binds to the lac operator to inhibit transcription in E. coli. This inhibition can be relieved by adding lactose or isopropyl-β-D-thiogalactopyranoside (IPTG).
   4229..4817    -  rep_origin     ori: high-copy-number ColE1/pMB1/pBR322/pUC origin of replication
   4988..5848    -  CDS            AmpR: β-lactamase; bla; confers resistance to ampicillin, carbenicillin, and related antibiotics
   5849..5953    -  promoter       AmpR promoter: bla
>Addgene plasmid #232011 | pCMV CHMP2B-L4D F5D-d201-213-HA (ΔVPS4 binding) | addgene full sequence | sequence record 469261 | Addgene NGS Result
GATCTCCCGATCCCCTATGGTGCACTCTCAGTACAATCTGCTCTGATGCCGCATAGTTAAGCCAGTATCT
GCTCCCTGCTTGTGTGTTGGAGGTCGCTGAGTAGTGCGCGAGCAAAATTTAAGCTACAACAAGGCAAGGC
TTGACCGACAATTGCATGAAGAATCTGCTTAGGGTTAGGCGTTTTGCGCTGCTTCGCGATGTACGGGCCA
GATATACGCGTTGACATTGATTATTGACTAGTTATTAATAGTAATCAATTACGGGGTCATTAGTTCATAG
CCCATATATGGAGTTCCGCGTTACATAACTTACGGTAAATGGCCCGCCTGGCTGACCGCCCAACGACCCC
CGCCCATTGACGTCAATAATGACGTATGTTCCCATAGTAACGCCAATAGGGACTTTCCATTGACGTCAAT
GGGTGGAGTATTTACGGTAAACTGCCCACTTGGCAGTACATCAAGTGTATCATATGCCAAGTACGCCCCC
TATTGACGTCAATGACGGTAAATGGCCCGCCTGGCATTATGCCCAGTACATGACCTTATGGGACTTTCCT
ACTTGGCAGTACATCTACGTATTAGTCATCGCTATTACCATGGTGATGCGGTTTTGGCAGTACATCAATG
GGCGTGGATAGCGGTTTGACTCACGGGGATTTCCAAGTCTCCACCCCATTGACGTCAATGGGAGTTTGTT
TTGGCACCAAAATCAACGGGACTTTCCAAAATGTCGTAACAACTCCGCCCCATTGACGCAAATGGGCGGT
AGGCGTGTACGGTGGGAGGTCTATATAAGCAGAGCTCTCTGGCTAACTAGAGAACCCACTGCTTACTGGC
TTATCGAAATTAATACGACTCACTATAGGGAGACCCAAGCTGGAGACCATGGCGTCCGACGACAAGAAGA
AAACCGTGGATGATGTAATAAAGGAACAGAATCGAGAGTTACGAGGTACACAGAGGGCTATAATCAGAGA
TCGAGCAGCTTTAGAGAAACAAGAAAAACAGCTGGAATTAGAAATTAAGAAAATGGCCAAGATTGGTAAT
AAGGAAGCTTGCAAAGTTTTAGCCAAACAACTTGTGCATCTACGGAAACAGAAGACGAGAACTTTTGCTG
TAAGTTCAAAAGTTACTTCTATGTCTACACAAACAAAAGTGATGAATTCCCAAATGAAGATGGCTGGAGC
AATGTCTACCACAGCAAAAACAATGCAGGCAGTTAACAAGAAGATGGATCCACAAAAGACATTACAAACA
ATGCAGAATTTCCAGAAGGAAAACATGAAAATGGAAATGACTGAAGAAATGATCAATGATACACTTGATG
ACATCTTTGACGGTTCTGATGACGAAGAAGAAAGCCAGGATATTGTGAATCAAGTTCTTGATGAAATTGG
AATTGAAATTTCTGGAAAGATGGCCAAAGCTCCATCAGCTGCTCGAAGCTTACCATCTGCCTCTACTTCA
AAGGCTACAATCTCAGATGGAGGCAGCTACCCATACGACGTCCCAGACTACGCTTGAGGGCCCTATTCTA
TAGTGTCACCTAAATGCTAGAGCTCGCTGATCAGCCTCGACTGTGCCTTCTAGTTGCCAGCCATCTGTTG
TTTGCCCCTCCCCCGTGCCTTCCTTGACCCTGGAAGGTGCCACTCCCACTGTCCTTTCCTAATAAAATGA
GGAAATTGCATCGCATTGTCTGAGTAGGTGTCATTCTATTCTGGGGGGTGGGGTGGGGCAGGACAGCAAG
GGGGAGGATTGGGAAGACAATAGCAGGCATGCTGGGGATGCGGTGGGCTCTATGGCTTCTGAGGCGGAAA
GAACCAGCTGGGGCTCTAGGGGGTATCCCC
[124 nt withheld, positions 1851-1974]
C
[91 nt withheld, positions 1976-2066]
A
[49 nt withheld, positions 2068-2116]
CCTTTGACGTTGGAGTCCACGTTCTTT
[37 nt withheld, positions 2144-2180]
ACCCTATCTCGGTCTATTCTTTTGATTTATAAGGGATTTTGCCGATTTCGGCCTATTGGTTAAAAAATGA
GCTGATTTAACAAAAATTTAACGCGAATTAATTCTGTGGAATGTGTGTCAGTTAGGGTGTGGAAAGTCCC
CAGGCTCCCCAGCAGGCAGAAGTATGCAAAGCATGCATCTCAATTAGTCAGCAACCAGGTGTGGAAAGTC
CCCAGGCTCCCCAGCAGGCAGAAGTATGCAAAGCATGCATCTCAATTAGTCAGCAACCATAGTCCCGCCC
CTAACTCCGCCCATCCCGCCCCTAACTCCGCCCAGTTCCGCCCATTCTCCGCCCCATGGCTGACTAATTT
TTTTTATTTATGCAGAGGCCGAGGCCGCCTCTGCCTCTGAGCTATTCCAGAAGTAGTGAGGAGGCTTTTT
TGGAGGCCTAGGCTTTTGCAAAAAGCTCCCGGGAGCTTGTATATCCATTTTCGGATCTGATCAAGAGACA
GGATGAGGATCGTTTCGCATGATTGAACAAGATGGATTGCACGCAGGTTCTCCGGCCGCTTGGGTGGAGA
GGCTATTCGGCTATGACTGGGCACAACAGACAATCGGCTGCTCTGATGCCGCCGTGTTCCGGCTGTCAGC
GCAGGGGCGCCCGGTTCTTTTTGTCAAGACCGACCTGTCCGGTGCCCTGAATGAACTGCAGGACGAGGCA
GCGCGGCTATCGTGGCTGGCCACGACGGGCGTTCCTTGCGCAGCTGTGCTCGACGTTGTCACTGAAGCGG
GAAGGGACTGGCTGCTATTGGGCGAAGTGCCGGGGCAGGATCTCCTGTCATCTCACCTTGCTCCTGCCGA
GAAAGTATCCATCATGGCTGATGCAATGCGGCGGCTGCATACGCTTGATCCGGCTACCTGCCCATTCGAC
CACCAAGCGAAACATCGCATCGAGCGAGCACGTACTCGGATGGAAGCCGGTCTTGTCGATCAGGATGATC
TGGACGAAGAGCATCAGGGGCTCGCGCCAGCCGAACTGTTCGCCAGGCTCAAGGCGCGCATGCCCGACGG
CGAGGATCTCGTCGTGACCCATGGCGATGCCTGCTTGCCGAATATCATGGTGGAAAATGGCCGCTTTTCT
GGATTCATCGACTGTGGCCGGCTGGGTGTGGCGGACCGCTATCAGGACATAGCGTTGGCTACCCGTGATA
TTGCTGAAGAGCTTGGCGGCGAATGGGCTGACCGCTTCCTCGTGCTTTACGGTATCGCCGCTCCCGATTC
GCAGCGCATCGCCTTCTATCGCCTTCTTGACGAGTTCTTCTGAGCGGGACTCTGGGGTTCGAAATGACCG
ACCAAGCGACGCCCAACCTGCCATCACGAGATTTCGATTCCACCGCCGCCTTCTATGAAAGGTTGGGCTT
CGGAATCGTTTTCCGGGACGCCGGCTGGATGATCCTCCAGCGCGGGGATCTCATGCTGGAGTTCTTCGCC
CACCCCAACTTGTTTATTGCAGCTTATAATGGTTACAAATAAAGCAATAGCATCACAAATTTCACAAATA
AAGCATTTTTTTCACTGCATTCTAGTTGTGGTTTGTCCAAACTCATCAATGTATCTTATCATGTCTGTAT
ACCGTCGACCTCTAGCTAGAGCTTGGCGTAATCATGGTCATAGCTGTTTCCTGTGTGAAATTGTTATCCG
CTCACAATTCCACACAACATACGAGCCGGAAGCATAAAGTGTAAAGCCTGGGGTGCCTAATGAGTGAGCT
AACTCACATTAATTGCGTTGCGCTCACTGCCCGCTTTCCAGTCGGGAAACCTGTCGTGCCAGCTGCATTA
ATGAATCGGCCAACGCGCGGGGAGAGGCGGTTTGCGTATTGGGCGCTCTTCCGCTTCCTCGCTCACTGAC
TCGCTGCGCTCGGTCGTTCGGCTGCGGCGAGCGGTATCAGCTCACTCAAAGGCGGTAATACGGTTATCCA
CAGAATCAGGGGATAACGCAGGAAAGAACATGTGAGCAAAAGGCCAGCAAAAGGCCAGGAACCGTAAAAA
GGCCGCGTTGCTGGCGTTTTTCCATAGGCTCCGCCCCCCTGACGAGCATCACAAAAATCGACGCTCAAGT
CAGAGGTGGCGAAACCCGACAGGACTATAAAGATACCAGGCGTTTCCCCCTGGAAGCTCCCTCGTGCGCT
CTCCTGTTCCGACCCTGCCGCTTACCGGATACCTGTCCGCCTTTCTCCCTTCGGGAAGCGTGGCGCTTTC
TCATAGCTCACGCTGTAGGTATCTCAGTTCGGTGTAGGTCGTTCGCTCCAAGCTGGGCTGTGTGCACGAA
CCCCCCGTTCAGCCCGACCGCTGCGCCTTATCCGGTAACTATCGTCTTGAGTCCAACCCGGTAAGACACG
ACTTATCGCCACTGGCAGCAGCCACTGGTAACAGGATTAGCAGAGCGAGGTATGTAGGCGGTGCTACAGA
GTTCTTGAAGTGGTGGCCTAACTACGGCTACACTAGAAGAACAGTATTTGGTATCTGCGCTCTGCTGAAG
CCAGTTACCTTCGGAAAAAGAGTTGGTAGCTCTTGATCCGGCAAACAAACCACCGCTGGTAGCGGTGGTT
TTTTTGTTTGCAAGCAGCAGATTACGCGCAGAAAAAAAGGATCTCAAGAAGATCCTTTGATCTTTTCTAC
GGGGTCTGACGCTCAGTGGAACGAAAACTCACGTTAAGGGATTTTGGTCATGAGATTATCAAAAAGGATC
TTCACCTAGATCCTTTTAAATTAAAAATGAAGTTTTAAATCAATCTAAAGTATATATGAGTAAACTTGGT
CTGACAGTTACCAATGCTTAATCAGTGAGGCACCTATCTCAGCGATCTGTCTATTTCGTTCATCCATAGT
TGCCTGACTCCCCGTCGTGTAGATAACTACGATACGGGAGGGCTTACCATCTGGCCCCAGTGCTGCAATG
ATACCGCGAGACCCACGCTCACCGGCTCCAGATTTATCAGCAATAAACCAGCCAGCCGGAAGGGCCGAGC
GCAGAAGTGGTCCTGCAACTTTATCCGCCTCCATCCAGTCTATTAATTGTTGCCGGGAAGCTAGAGTAAG
TAGTTCGCCAGTTAATAGTTTGCGCAACGTTGTTGCCATTGCTACAGGCATCGTGGTGTCACGCTCGTCG
TTTGGTATGGCTTCATTCAGCTCCGGTTCCCAACGATCAAGGCGAGTTACATGATCCCCCATGTTGTGCA
AAAAAGCGGTTAGCTCCTTCGGTCCTCCGATCGTTGTCAGAAGTAAGTTGGCCGCAGTGTTATCACTCAT
GGTTATGGCAGCACTGCATAATTCTCTTACTGTCATGCCATCCGTAAGATGCTTTTCTGTGACTGGTGAG
TACTCAACCAAGTCATTCTGAGAATAGTGTATGCGGCGACCGAGTTGCTCTTGCCCGGCGTCAATACGGG
ATAATACCGCGCCACATAGCAGAACTTTAAAAGTGCTCATCATTGGAAAACGTTCTTCGGGGCGAAAACT
CTCAAGGATCTTACCGCTGTTGAGATCCAGTTCGATGTAACCCACTCGTGCACCCAACTGATCTTCAGCA
TCTTTTACTTTCACCAGCGTTTCTGGGTGAGCAAAAACAGGAAGGCAAAATGCCGCAAAAAAGGGAATAA
GGGCGACACGGAAATGTTGAATACTCATACTCTTCCTTTTTCAATATTATTGAAGCATTTATCAGGGTTA
TTGTCTCATGAGCGGATACATATTTGAATGTATTTAGAAAAATAAACAAATAGGGGTTCCGCGCACATTT
CCCCGAAAAGTGCCACCTGACGTCGACGGATCGGGA
